Addgene plasmid #36367: pSMP-MBD1_3
Depositing lab: George Daley. Depositing organization: Boston Children's Hospital. Publication: Chromatin-modifying enzymes as modulators of reprogramming. Onder TT, Kara N, Cherry A, Sinha AU, Zhu N, Bernt KM, Cahan P, Marcarci BO, Unternaehrer J, Gupta PB, Lander ES, Armstrong SA, Daley GQ. Nature. 2012 Mar 4;483(7391):598-602. doi: 10.1038/nature10953. PubMed 22388813.
Backbone
  Vector backbone: pSMP
  Backbone manufacturer: Steve Elledge
  Backbone size w/o insert (bp): 6699
  Vector type: Mammalian Expression, Retroviral, RNAi
  Selectable markers: Puromycin
Growth in bacteria
  Bacterial resistance: Ampicillin, 100 μg/mL
  Growth temperature: 30°C
  Growth strain: Stbl3
  Copy number: High Copy
Gene/Insert
  Gene/Insert name: MBD1
  gRNA/shRNA sequence: GTCTCAGGCGCCAGTGGAA
  Species: H. sapiens (human)
  Entrez Gene: MBD1 (a.k.a. CXXC3, PCM1, RFT)
  Cloning method: Restriction Enzyme; 5′ cloning site XhoI (not destroyed); 3′ cloning site EcoRI (not destroyed)
  Sequencing primers: 5′ pSMP-F
Terms and licenses: Academic/Nonprofit Terms; Industry Terms: Not Available to Industry
How to cite: pSMP-MBD1_3 was a gift from George Daley (Addgene plasmid # 36367 ; http://n2t.net/addgene:36367 ; RRID:Addgene_36367)
