[The description below was written by a language model from this plasmid's Addgene catalogue record.]
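Description:
pSMP-MBD1_3 is a retroviral RNAi plasmid built on the pSMP backbone (about 6.7 kb without the insert) and designed to knock down human MBD1 (methyl-CpG binding domain protein 1, also known as CXXC3, PCM1 or RFT) in mammalian cells. It is maintained in bacteria as a high-copy plasmid under ampicillin selection. The record specifies a recombination-deficient host strain, a common choice for retroviral vectors because their repeated long terminal repeat sequences are prone to rearrangement. In transduced mammalian cells, a puromycin resistance marker allows selection of cells that carry the integrated provirus.

The payload is a short hairpin RNA targeting a 19-nucleotide site in the MBD1 transcript, cloned between XhoI and EcoRI sites that both remain intact, so the hairpin cassette can be excised or swapped. The "_3" suffix suggests it is one of several independent hairpins against the same gene, although the record does not say so explicitly. No feature table is provided. As a result, the promoter driving the hairpin, any microRNA-type scaffold around it, the element driving puromycin resistance, and the viral LTR and packaging sequences are not stated, beyond what the retroviral and RNAi vector classification implies.

The plasmid comes from a study of chromatin-modifying enzymes as modulators of reprogramming. Its expected use is packaging into retrovirus for stable, selectable depletion of MBD1 in human cells, to test how loss of this methyl-DNA binding protein affects reprogramming or other chromatin-dependent processes.
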