>Addgene plasmid #36367 | pSMP-MBD1_3 | depositor partial sequence | sequence record 45524 | hairpin
TGCTGTTGACAGTGAGCGCGGTCTCAGGCGCCAGTGGAAATAGTGAAGCCACAGATGTATTTCCACTGGC
GCCTGAGACCATGCCTACTGCCTCGGA
