>Addgene plasmid #36367 | pSMP-MBD1_3 | addgene partial sequence | sequence record 46589 | pSMP-F (5' TACATCGTGACCTGGGAAG 3')
AGCCCTTTGTCACCCTAAGCCTCCGCCTCCTCTTCCTCCATCCGCCCCGTCTCTCCCCCTTGAACCTCCT
CGTTCGACCCCGCCTCGATCCTCCCTTTATCCAGCCCTCACTCCTTCTCTAGGCGCCGGAATTAGATCTC
TCGACTAGGGATAACAGGGTAATTGTTTGAATGAGGCTTCAGTACTTTACAGAATCGTTGCCTGCACATC
TTGGAAACACTTGCTGGGATTACTTCTTCAGGTTAACCCAACAGAAGGCTCGAGAAGGTATATTGCTGTT
GACAGTGAGCGCGGTCTCAGGCGCCAGTGGAAATAGTGAAGCCACAGATGTATTTCCACTGGCGCCTGAG
ACCATGCCTACTGCCTCGGAATTCAAGGGGCTACTTTAGGAGCAATTATCTTGTTTACTAAAACTGAATA
CCTTGCTATCTCTTTGATACATTTTTACAAAGCTGAATTAAAATGGTATAAATTAAATCACTTTTTTCAA
TTGGAAGACTAATGCGTTTAAACACGCGGCGACGCGTTCTACCGGGTAGGGGAGGCGCTTTTCCCAAGGC
AGTCTGGAGCATGCGCTTTAGCAGCCCCGCTGGGCACTTGGCGCTACACAAGTGGCCTCTGGCCTCGCAC
ACATTCCACATCCACCGGTAGGCGCCAACCGGCTCCGTTCTTTGGTGGCCCCTTCGCGCCACCTTCTACT
CCTCCCCTAGTCAGGAAGTTCCCCCCCGCCCCGCAGCTCGCGTCGTGCAGGACGTGACAAATGGAAGTAG
CACGTCTCACTAGTCTCGTGCAGATGGACAGCACCGCTGAGCAATGGAAGCGGGTAG
